Addgene plasmid #248297: pCMV-EGFP-STIM1(238-685)
Purpose: An expression construct encoding an EGFP-fused STIM1 fragment (a.a.238-685).
Depositing lab: Sangkyu Lee. Depositing organization: Institute for Basic Science. Publication: AAV-compatible optogenetic tools for activating endogenous calcium channels in vivo. Kook YH, Lee H, Lee J, Jeong Y, Rho J, Heo WD, Lee S. Mol Brain. 2023 Oct 17;16(1):73. doi: 10.1186/s13041-023-01061-7. PubMed 37848907.
Backbone
  Vector backbone: pCMV
  Backbone manufacturer: Clontech
  Backbone size w/o insert (bp): 3962
  Total vector size (bp): 6039
  Vector type: Mammalian Expression
Growth in bacteria
  Bacterial resistance: Kanamycin, 50 μg/mL
  Growth temperature: 37°C
  Growth strain: DH5alpha
  Copy number: High Copy
Gene/Insert
  Gene/Insert name: EGFP-fused STIM1 fragment (a.a.238-685) (alt name: STIM1)
  Insert size (bp): 2076
  Mutation: deleted amino acids 1-237
  Entrez Gene: STIM1 (a.k.a. D11S4896E, GOK, IMD10, STRMK, TAM, TAM1)
  Promoter: CMV
  Tag / fusion protein: EGFP (N terminal on insert)
  Cloning method: Restriction Enzyme; 5′ cloning site BspE1 (not destroyed); 3′ cloning site BamH1 (not destroyed)
  Sequencing primers: 5′ CMV-F; 3′ SV40-pAR
Terms and licenses: Academic/Nonprofit Terms; Industry Terms: Not Available to Industry
Depositor comments: STIM1(238-685) KEHMKKMMKDLEGLHRAEQSLHDLQERLHKAQEEHRTVEVEKVHLEKKLRDEINLAKQEAQRLKELREGTENERSRQKYAEEELEQVREALRKAEKELESHSSWYAPEALQKWLQLTHEVEVQYYNIKKQNAEKQLLVAKEGAEKIKKKRNTLFGTFHVAHSSSLDDVDHKILTAKQALSEVTAALRERLHRWQQIEILCGFQIVNNPGIHSLVAALNIDPSWMGSTRPNPAHFIMTDDVDDMDEEIVSPLSMQSPSLQSSVRQRLTEPQHGLGSQRDLTHSDSESSLHMSDRQRVAPKPPQMSRAADEALNAMTSNGSHRLIEGVHPGSLVEKLPDSPALAKKALLALNHGLDKAHSLMELSPSAPPGGSPHLDSSRSHSPSSPDPDTPSPVGDSRALQASRNTRIPHLAGKKAVAEEDNGSIGEETDSSPGRKKFPLKIFKKPLKK
How to cite: pCMV-EGFP-STIM1(238-685) was a gift from Sangkyu Lee (Addgene plasmid # 248297 ; http://n2t.net/addgene:248297 ; RRID:Addgene_248297)
