[The description below was written by a language model from this plasmid's Addgene catalogue record and pLannotate feature annotations shown in this document.]
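Description:
pCMV-EGFP-STIM1(238-685) is a 6,039 bp mammalian expression plasmid built on a Clontech pCMV-type backbone. It drives constitutive expression of an EGFP-tagged fragment of human STIM1. The human cytomegalovirus immediate early enhancer and promoter sit upstream of an EGFP open reading frame. This is followed in the same orientation by the STIM1 coding segment, which was inserted between BspEI and BamHI sites that both remain intact, so EGFP sits at the N terminus of the fusion. An SV40 polyadenylation signal terminates the transcript. The short "large T antigen" match just before it is probably residual SV40 sequence flanking the poly(A) region rather than a functional coding element.

The insert lacks amino acids 1–237 of STIM1 and retains residues 238–685. From general knowledge of STIM1, this removes the ER-luminal calcium-sensing region and the transmembrane segment, leaving the cytosolic portion that engages store-operated calcium channels. The fusion would therefore be expected to be a soluble, fluorescently trackable protein. The associated publication concerns AAV-compatible optogenetic tools for activating endogenous calcium channels, but this plasmid carries no annotated light-sensitive module or AAV elements. The record does not state its exact experimental role in that work.

In bacteria, the plasmid replicates from a high-copy ColE1/pUC-type origin and is selected with kanamycin. The Tn5 NeoR/KanR gene is placed behind tandem bacterial (bla) and SV40 early promoters and ends in an HSV TK poly(A) signal, so the same marker can also provide G418 selection in mammalian cells. An f1 origin is also present. The short ble and bGH poly(A) fragments are partial annotations of backbone sequence.
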