Features (pLannotate 1.2.2; 14 found; start..end, strand, type, name):
     61..364     +  enhancer       CMV enhancer: human cytomegalovirus immediate early enhancer
    365..568     +  promoter       CMV promoter: human cytomegalovirus (CMV) immediate early promoter
    613..1329    +  CDS            EGFP: EGFP is a basic (constitutively fluorescent) green fluorescent protein published in 1996, derived from Aequorea victoria. It is reported to be a rapidly-maturing weak dimer with moderate acid sensitivity.
   1342..2688    +  CDS            STIM1 (fragment): STIM1_HUMAN - Also known as GOK From Homo sapiens (Human).
   2720..2804    +  CDS            large T antigen (fragment): large T antigen from SV40 (simian virus 40)
   2827..2948    +  polyA_signal   SV40 poly(A) signal: SV40 polyadenylation signal
   2982..3410    -  rep_origin     f1 ori (sequence partly withheld): f1 bacteriophage origin of replication; arrow indicates direction of (+) strand synthesis
   3437..3541    +  promoter       AmpR promoter: bla
   3543..3900    +  promoter       SV40 promoter: SV40 enhancer and early promoter
   3935..4729    +  CDS            NeoR/KanR: aminoglycoside phosphotransferase from Tn5; aph(3')-II (or nptII); confers resistance to neomycin, kanamycin, and G418 (Geneticin®)
   4750..4902    +  CDS            ble (fragment): BLE_KLEPN - Experimental evidence at protein level: Swiss-Prot protein existence level 1. Binding protein with a strong affinity to the bleomycin family of antibiotics. Binds to CL990; an antimitotic-antibiotic compound. From Klebsiella pneumoniae.
   4961..5008    +  polyA_signal   HSV TK poly(A) signal: herpes simplex virus thymidine kinase polyadenylation signal (Cole and Stacy, 1985)
   5099..5115    -  polyA_signal   bGH poly(A) signal (fragment): bovine growth hormone polyadenylation signal
   5337..5925    +  rep_origin     ori: high-copy-number ColE1/pMB1/pBR322/pUC origin of replication
>Addgene plasmid #248297 | pCMV-EGFP-STIM1(238-685) | addgene full sequence | sequence record 497316 | Addgene NGS Result
TAGTTATTAATAGTAATCAATTACGGGGTCATTAGTTCATAGCCCATATATGGAGTTCCGCGTTACATAA
CTTACGGTAAATGGCCCGCCTGGCTGACCGCCCAACGACCCCCGCCCATTGACGTCAATAATGACGTATG
TTCCCATAGTAACGCCAATAGGGACTTTCCATTGACGTCAATGGGTGGAGTATTTACGGTAAACTGCCCA
CTTGGCAGTACATCAAGTGTATCATATGCCAAGTACGCCCCCTATTGACGTCAATGACGGTAAATGGCCC
GCCTGGCATTATGCCCAGTACATGACCTTATGGGACTTTCCTACTTGGCAGTACATCTACGTATTAGTCA
TCGCTATTACCATGGTGATGCGGTTTTGGCAGTACATCAATGGGCGTGGATAGCGGTTTGACTCACGGGG
ATTTCCAAGTCTCCACCCCATTGACGTCAATGGGAGTTTGTTTTGGCACCAAAATCAACGGGACTTTCCA
AAATGTCGTAACAACTCCGCCCCATTGACGCAAATGGGCGGTAGGCGTGTACGGTGGGAGGTCTATATAA
GCAGAGCTGGTTTAGTGAACCGTCAGATCCGCTAGCGCTACCGGTCGCCACCATGGTGAGCAAGGGCGAG
GAGCTGTTCACCGGGGTGGTGCCCATCCTGGTCGAGCTGGACGGCGACGTAAACGGCCACAAGTTCAGCG
TGTCCGGCGAGGGCGAGGGCGATGCCACCTACGGCAAGCTGACCCTGAAGTTCATCTGCACCACCGGCAA
GCTGCCCGTGCCCTGGCCCACCCTCGTGACCACCCTGACCTACGGCGTGCAGTGCTTCAGCCGCTACCCC
GACCACATGAAGCAGCACGACTTCTTCAAGTCCGCCATGCCCGAAGGCTACGTCCAGGAGCGCACCATCT
TCTTCAAGGACGACGGCAACTACAAGACCCGCGCCGAGGTGAAGTTCGAGGGCGACACCCTGGTGAACCG
CATCGAGCTGAAGGGCATCGACTTCAAGGAGGACGGCAACATCCTGGGGCACAAGCTGGAGTACAACTAC
AACAGCCACAACGTCTATATCATGGCCGACAAGCAGAAGAACGGCATCAAGGTGAACTTCAAGATCCGCC
ACAACATCGAGGACGGCAGCGTGCAGCTCGCCGACCACTACCAGCAGAACACCCCCATCGGCGACGGCCC
CGTGCTGCTGCCCGACAACCACTACCTGAGCACCCAGTCCGCCCTGAGCAAAGACCCCAACGAGAAGCGC
GATCACATGGTCCTGCTGGAGTTCGTGACCGCCGCCGGGATCACTCTCGGCATGGACGAGCTGTACAAGT
CCGGACTCAGATCTAAGGAGCACATGAAGAAGATGATGAAGGACTTGGAGGGGTTACACCGAGCTGAGCA
GAGTCTGCATGACCTTCAGGAAAGGCTGCACAAGGCCCAGGAGGAGCACCGCACAGTGGAGGTGGAGAAG
GTCCATCTGGAAAAGAAGCTGCGCGATGAGATCAACCTTGCTAAGCAGGAAGCCCAGCGGCTGAAGGAGC
TGCGGGAGGGTACTGAGAATGAGCGGAGCCGCCAAAAATATGCTGAGGAGGAGTTGGAGCAGGTTCGGGA
GGCCTTGAGGAAAGCAGAGAAGGAGCTAGAATCTCACAGCTCATGGTATGCTCCAGAGGCCCTTCAGAAG
TGGCTGCAGCTGACACATGAGGTGGAGGTGCAATATTACAACATCAAGAAGCAAAATGCTGAGAAGCAGC
TGCTGGTGGCCAAGGAGGGGGCTGAGAAGATAAAAAAGAAGAGAAACACACTCTTTGGCACCTTCCACGT
GGCCCACAGCTCTTCCCTGGATGATGTAGATCATAAAATTCTAACAGCTAAGCAAGCACTGAGCGAGGTG
ACAGCAGCATTGCGGGAGCGCCTGCACCGCTGGCAACAGATCGAGATCCTCTGTGGCTTCCAGATTGTCA
ACAACCCTGGCATCCACTCACTGGTGGCTGCCCTCAACATAGACCCCAGCTGGATGGGCAGTACACGCCC
CAACCCTGCTCACTTCATCATGACTGACGACGTGGATGACATGGATGAGGAGATTGTGTCTCCCTTGTCC
ATGCAGTCCCCTAGCCTGCAGAGCAGTGTTCGGCAGCGCCTGACGGAGCCACAGCATGGCCTGGGATCTC
AGAGAGATTTGACCCATTCCGATTCGGAGTCCTCCCTCCACATGAGTGACCGCCAGCGTGTGGCCCCCAA
ACCTCCTCAGATGAGCCGTGCTGCAGACGAGGCTCTCAATGCCATGACTTCCAATGGCAGCCACCGGCTG
ATCGAGGGGGTCCACCCAGGGTCTCTGGTGGAGAAACTGCCTGACAGCCCTGCCCTGGCCAAGAAGGCAT
TACTGGCGCTGAACCATGGGCTGGACAAGGCCCACAGCCTGATGGAGCTGAGCCCCTCAGCCCCACCTGG
TGGCTCTCCACATTTGGATTCTTCCCGTTCTCACAGCCCCAGCTCCCCAGACCCAGACACACCATCTCCA
GTTGGGGACAGCCGAGCCCTGCAAGCCAGCCGAAACACACGCATTCCCCACCTGGCTGGCAAGAAGGCTG
TGGCTGAGGAGGATAATGGCTCTATTGGCGAGGAAACAGACTCCAGCCCAGGCCGGAAGAAGTTTCCCCT
CAAAATCTTTAAGAAGCCTCTTAAGAAGTAGGAATTGGGATCCACCGGATCTAGATAACTGATCATAATC
AGCCATACCACATTTGTAGAGGTTTTACTTGCTTTAAAAAACCTCCCACACCTCCCCCTGAACCTGAAAC
ATAAAATGAATGCAATTGTTGTTGTTAACTTGTTTATTGCAGCTTATAATGGTTACAAATAAAGCAATAG
CATCACAAATTTCACAAATAAAGCATTTTTTTCACTGCATTCTAGTTGTGGTTTGTCCAAACTCATCAAT
GTATCTTAACGCGTAAATTGTAAGCGTTAATATTTTGTTAAAATTCGCGTTAAATTTTTGTTAAATCAGC
TCATTTTTTAACCAATAGGCCGAAATCGGCAAAATCCCTTATAAATCAAAAGAATAGACCGAGATAGGGT
TGAGTGTTGTTCCAGTTTGGAACAAGAGTCCACTATTAAAGAACGTGGACTCCAACGTCAAAGG
[49 nt withheld, positions 3145-3193]
T
[91 nt withheld, positions 3195-3285]
G
[124 nt withheld, positions 3287-3410]
CAGGTGGCACTTTTCGGGGAAATGTGCGCGGAACCCCTATTTGTTTATTTTTCTAAATACATTCAAATAT
GTATCCGCTCATGAGACAATAACCCTGATAAATGCTTCAATAATATTGAAAAAGGAAGAGTCCTGAGGCG
GAAAGAACCAGCTGTGGAATGTGTGTCAGTTAGGGTGTGGAAAGTCCCCAGGCTCCCCAGCAGGCAGAAG
TATGCAAAGCATGCATCTCAATTAGTCAGCAACCAGGTGTGGAAAGTCCCCAGGCTCCCCAGCAGGCAGA
AGTATGCAAAGCATGCATCTCAATTAGTCAGCAACCATAGTCCCGCCCCTAACTCCGCCCATCCCGCCCC
TAACTCCGCCCAGTTCCGCCCATTCTCCGCCCCATGGCTGACTAATTTTTTTTATTTATGCAGAGGCCGA
GGCCGCCTCGGCCTCTGAGCTATTCCAGAAGTAGTGAGGAGGCTTTTTTGGAGGCCTAGGCTTTTGCAAA
GATCGATCAAGAGACAGGATGAGGATCGTTTCGCATGATTGAACAAGATGGATTGCACGCAGGTTCTCCG
GCCGCTTGGGTGGAGAGGCTATTCGGCTATGACTGGGCACAACAGACAATCGGCTGCTCTGATGCCGCCG
TGTTCCGGCTGTCAGCGCAGGGGCGCCCGGTTCTTTTTGTCAAGACCGACCTGTCCGGTGCCCTGAATGA
ACTGCAAGACGAGGCAGCGCGGCTATCGTGGCTGGCCACGACGGGCGTTCCTTGCGCAGCTGTGCTCGAC
GTTGTCACTGAAGCGGGAAGGGACTGGCTGCTATTGGGCGAAGTGCCGGGGCAGGATCTCCTGTCATCTC
ACCTTGCTCCTGCCGAGAAAGTATCCATCATGGCTGATGCAATGCGGCGGCTGCATACGCTTGATCCGGC
TACCTGCCCATTCGACCACCAAGCGAAACATCGCATCGAGCGAGCACGTACTCGGATGGAAGCCGGTCTT
GTCGATCAGGATGATCTGGACGAAGAGCATCAGGGGCTCGCGCCAGCCGAACTGTTCGCCAGGCTCAAGG
CGAGCATGCCCGACGGCGAGGATCTCGTCGTGACCCATGGCGATGCCTGCTTGCCGAATATCATGGTGGA
AAATGGCCGCTTTTCTGGATTCATCGACTGTGGCCGGCTGGGTGTGGCGGACCGCTATCAGGACATAGCG
TTGGCTACCCGTGATATTGCTGAAGAGCTTGGCGGCGAATGGGCTGACCGCTTCCTCGTGCTTTACGGTA
TCGCCGCTCCCGATTCGCAGCGCATCGCCTTCTATCGCCTTCTTGACGAGTTCTTCTGAGCGGGACTCTG
GGGTTCGAAATGACCGACCAAGCGACGCCCAACCTGCCATCACGAGATTTCGATTCCACCGCCGCCTTCT
ATGAAAGGTTGGGCTTCGGAATCGTTTTCCGGGACGCCGGCTGGATGATCCTCCAGCGCGGGGATCTCAT
GCTGGAGTTCTTCGCCCACCCTAGGGGGAGGCTAACTGAAACACGGAAGGAGACAATACCGGAAGGAACC
CGCGCTATGACGGCAATAAAAAGACAGAATAAAACGCACGGTGTTGGGTCGTTTGTTCATAAACGCGGGG
TTCGGTCCCAGGGCTGGCACTCTGTCGATACCCCACCGAGACCCCATTGGGGCCAATACGCCCGCGTTTC
TTCCTTTTCCCCACCCCACCCCCCAAGTTCGGGTGAAGGCCCAGGGCTCGCAGCCAACGTCGGGGCGGCA
GGCCCTGCCATAGCCTCAGGTTACTCATATATACTTTAGATTGATTTAAAACTTCATTTTTAATTTAAAA
GGATCTAGGTGAAGATCCTTTTTGATAATCTCATGACCAAAATCCCTTAACGTGAGTTTTCGTTCCACTG
AGCGTCAGACCCCGTAGAAAAGATCAAAGGATCTTCTTGAGATCCTTTTTTTCTGCGCGTAATCTGCTGC
TTGCAAACAAAAAAACCACCGCTACCAGCGGTGGTTTGTTTGCCGGATCAAGAGCTACCAACTCTTTTTC
CGAAGGTAACTGGCTTCAGCAGAGCGCAGATACCAAATACTGTTCTTCTAGTGTAGCCGTAGTTAGGCCA
CCACTTCAAGAACTCTGTAGCACCGCCTACATACCTCGCTCTGCTAATCCTGTTACCAGTGGCTGCTGCC
AGTGGCGATAAGTCGTGTCTTACCGGGTTGGACTCAAGACGATAGTTACCGGATAAGGCGCAGCGGTCGG
GCTGAACGGGGGGTTCGTGCACACAGCCCAGCTTGGAGCGAACGACCTACACCGAACTGAGATACCTACA
GCGTGAGCTATGAGAAAGCGCCACGCTTCCCGAAGGGAGAAAGGCGGACAGGTATCCGGTAAGCGGCAGG
GTCGGAACAGGAGAGCGCACGAGGGAGCTTCCAGGGGGAAACGCCTGGTATCTTTATAGTCCTGTCGGGT
TTCGCCACCTCTGACTTGAGCGTCGATTTTTGTGATGCTCGTCAGGGGGGCGGAGCCTATGGAAAAACGC
CAGCAACGCGGCCTTTTTACGGTTCCTGGCCTTTTGCTGGCCTTTTGCTCACATGTTCTTTCCTGCGTTA
TCCCCTGATTCTGTGGATAACCGTATTACCGCCATGCAT
